>Addgene plasmid #174149 | lentiCRISPRv2_sgCtrl#2 | addgene full sequence | sequence record 342244 | Addgene NGS Result
GTCGACGGATCGGGAGATCTCCCGATCCCCTATGGTGCACTCTCAGTACAATCTGCTCTGATGCCGCATA
GTTAAGCCAGTATCTGCTCCCTGCTTGTGTGTTGGAGGTCGCTGAGTAGTGCGCGAGCAAAATTTAAGCT
ACAACAAGGCAAGGCTTGACCGACAATTGCATGAAGAATCTGCTTAGGGTTAGGCGTTTTGCGCTGCTTC
GCGATGTACGGGCCAGATATACGCGTTGACATTGATTATTGACTAGTTATTAATAGTAATCAATTACGGG
GTCATTAGTTCATAGCCCATATATGGAGTTCCGCGTTACATAACTTACGGTAAATGGCCCGCCTGGCTGA
CCGCCCAACGACCCCCGCCCATTGACGTCAATAATGACGTATGTTCCCATAGTAACGCCAATAGGGACTT
TCCATTGACGTCAATGGGTGGAGTATTTACGGTAAACTGCCCACTTGGCAGTACATCAAGTGTATCATAT
GCCAAGTACGCCCCCTATTGACGTCAATGACGGTAAATGGCCCGCCTGGCATTATGCCCAGTACATGACC
TTATGGGACTTTCCTACTTGGCAGTACATCTACGTATTAGTCATCGCTATTACCATGGTGATGCGGTTTT
GGCAGTACATCAATGGGCGTGGATAGCGGTTTGACTCACGGGGATTTCCAAGTCTCCACCCCATTGACGT
CAATGGGAGTTTGTTTTGGCACCAAAATCAACGGGACTTTCCAAAATGTCGTAACAACTCCGCCCCATTG
ACGCAAATGGGCGGTAGGCGTGTACGGTGGGAGGTCTATATAAGCAGCGCGTTTTGCCTGTACTGGGTCT
CTCTGGTTAGACCAGATCTGAGCCTGGGAGCTCTCTGGCTAACTAGGGAACCCACTGCTTAAGCCTCAAT
AAAGCTTGCCTTGAGTGCTTCAAGTAGTGTGTGCCCGTCTGTTGTGTGACTCTGGTAACTAGAGATCCCT
CAGACCCTTTTAGTCAGTGTGGAAAATCTCTAGCAGTGGCGCCCGAACAGGGACTTGAAAGCGAAAGGGA
AACCAGAGGAGCTCTCTCGACGCAGGACTCGGCTTGCTGAAGCGCGCACGGCAAGAGGCGAGGGGCGGCG
ACTGGTGAGTACGCCAAAAATTTTGACTAGCGGAGGCTAGAAGGAGAGAGATGGGTGCGAGAGCGTCAGT
ATTAAGCGGGGGAGAATTAGATCGCGATGGGAAAAAATTCGGTTAAGGCCAGGGGGAAAGAAAAAATATA
AATTAAAACATATAGTATGGGCAAGCAGGGAGCTAGAACGATTCGCAGTTAATCCTGGCCTGTTAGAAAC
ATCAGAAGGCTGTAGACAAATACTGGGACAGCTACAACCATCCCTTCAGACAGGATCAGAAGAACTTAGA
TCATTATATAATACAGTAGCAACCCTCTATTGTGTGCATCAAAGGATAGAGATAAAAGACACCAAGGAAG
CTTTAGACAAGATAGAGGAAGAGCAAAACAAAAGTAAGACCACCGCACAGCAAGCGGCCGCTGATCTTCA
GACCTGGAGGAGGAGATATGAGGGACAATTGGAGAAGTGAATTATATAAATATAAAGTAGTAAAAATTGA
ACCATTAGGAGTAGCACCCACCAAGGCAAAGAGAAGAGTGGTGCAGAGAGAAAAAAGAGCAGTGGGAATA
GGAGCTTTGTTCCTTGGGTTCTTGGGAGCAGCAGGAAGCACTATGGGCGCAGCGTCAATGACGCTGACGG
TACAGGCCAGACAATTATTGTCTGGTATAGTGCAGCAGCAGAACAATTTGCTGAGGGCTATTGAGGCGCA
ACAGCATCTGTTGCAACTCACAGTCTGGGGCATCAAGCAGCTCCAGGCAAGAATCCTGGCTGTGGAAAGA
TACCTAAAGGATCAACAGCTCCTGGGGATTTGGGGTTGCTCTGGAAAACTCATTTGCACCACTGCTGTGC
CTTGGAATGCTAGTTGGAGTAATAAATCTCTGGAACAGATTTGGAATCACACGACCTGGATGGAGTGGGA
CAGAGAAATTAACAATTACACAAGCTTAATACACTCCTTAATTGAAGAATCGCAAAACCAGCAAGAAAAG
AATGAACAAGAATTATTGGAATTAGATAAATGGGCAAGTTTGTGGAATTGGTTTAACATAACAAATTGGC
TGTGGTATATAAAATTATTCATAATGATAGTAGGAGGCTTGGTAGGTTTAAGAATAGTTTTTGCTGTACT
TTCTATAGTGAATAGAGTTAGGCAGGGATATTCACCATTATCGTTTCAGACCCACCTCCCAACCCCGAGG
GGACCCGACAGGCCCGAAGGAATAGAAGAAGAAGGTGGAGAGAGAGACAGAGACAGATCCATTCGATTAG
TGAACGGATCGGCACTGCGTGCGCCAATTCTGCAGACAAATGGCAGTATTCATCCACAATTTTAAAAGAA
AAGGGGGGATTGGGGGGTACAGTGCAGGGGAAAGAATAGTAGACATAATAGCAACAGACATACAAACTAA
AGAATTACAAAAACAAATTACAAAAATTCAAAATTTTCGGGTTTATTACAGGGACAGCAGAGATCCAGTT
TGGTTAATTAAGGTACCGAGGGCCTATTTCCCATGATTCCTTCATATTTGCATATACGATACAAGGCTGT
TAGAGAGATAATTAGAATTAATTTGACTGTAAACACAAAGATATTAGTACAAAATACGTGACGTAGAAAG
TAATAATTTCTTGGGTAGTTTGCAGTTTTAAAATTATGTTTTAAAATGGACTATCATATGCTTACCGTAA
CTTGAAAGTATTTCGATTTCTTGGCTTTATATATCTTGTGGAAAGGACGAAACACCGATCCTTATTGCTC
CATTCTGTTTTAGAGCTAGAAATAGCAAGTTAAAATAAGGCTAGTCCGTTATCAACTTGAAAAAGTGGCA
CCGAGTCGGTGCTTTTTTGAATTCGCTAGCTAGGTCTTGAAAGGAGTGGGAATTGGCTCCGGTGCCCGTC
AGTGGGCAGAGCGCACATCGCCCACAGTCCCCGAGAAGTTGGGGGGAGGGGTCGGCAATTGATCCGGTGC
CTAGAGAAGGTGGCGCGGGGTAAACTGGGAAAGTGATGTCGTGTACTGGCTCCGCCTTTTTCCCGAGGGT
GGGGGAGAACCGTATATAAGTGCAGTAGTCGCCGTGAACGTTCTTTTTCGCAACGGGTTTGCCGCCAGAA
CACAGGACCGGTTCTAGAGCGCTGCCACCATGGACAAGAAGTACAGCATCGGCCTGGACATCGGCACCAA
CTCTGTGGGCTGGGCCGTGATCACCGACGAGTACAAGGTGCCCAGCAAGAAATTCAAGGTGCTGGGCAAC
ACCGACCGGCACAGCATCAAGAAGAACCTGATCGGAGCCCTGCTGTTCGACAGCGGCGAAACAGCCGAGG
CCACCCGGCTGAAGAGAACCGCCAGAAGAAGATACACCAGACGGAAGAACCGGATCTGCTATCTGCAAGA
GATCTTCAGCAACGAGATGGCCAAGGTGGACGACAGCTTCTTCCACAGACTGGAAGAGTCCTTCCTGGTG
GAAGAGGATAAGAAGCACGAGCGGCACCCCATCTTCGGCAACATCGTGGACGAGGTGGCCTACCACGAGA
AGTACCCCACCATCTACCACCTGAGAAAGAAACTGGTGGACAGCACCGACAAGGCCGACCTGCGGCTGAT
CTATCTGGCCCTGGCCCACATGATCAAGTTCCGGGGCCACTTCCTGATCGAGGGCGACCTGAACCCCGAC
AACAGCGACGTGGACAAGCTGTTCATCCAGCTGGTGCAGACCTACAACCAGCTGTTCGAGGAAAACCCCA
TCAACGCCAGCGGCGTGGACGCCAAGGCCATCCTGTCTGCCAGACTGAGCAAGAGCAGACGGCTGGAAAA
TCTGATCGCCCAGCTGCCCGGCGAGAAGAAGAATGGCCTGTTCGGAAACCTGATTGCCCTGAGCCTGGGC
CTGACCCCCAACTTCAAGAGCAACTTCGACCTGGCCGAGGATGCCAAACTGCAGCTGAGCAAGGACACCT
ACGACGACGACCTGGACAACCTGCTGGCCCAGATCGGCGACCAGTACGCCGACCTGTTTCTGGCCGCCAA
GAACCTGTCCGACGCCATCCTGCTGAGCGACATCCTGAGAGTGAACACCGAGATCACCAAGGCCCCCCTG
AGCGCCTCTATGATCAAGAGATACGACGAGCACCACCAGGACCTGACCCTGCTGAAAGCTCTCGTGCGGC
AGCAGCTGCCTGAGAAGTACAAAGAGATTTTCTTCGACCAGAGCAAGAACGGCTACGCCGGCTACATTGA
CGGCGGAGCCAGCCAGGAAGAGTTCTACAAGTTCATCAAGCCCATCCTGGAAAAGATGGACGGCACCGAG
GAACTGCTCGTGAAGCTGAACAGAGAGGACCTGCTGCGGAAGCAGCGGACCTTCGACAACGGCAGCATCC
CCCACCAGATCCACCTGGGAGAGCTGCACGCCATTCTGCGGCGGCAGGAAGATTTTTACCCATTCCTGAA
GGACAACCGGGAAAAGATCGAGAAGATCCTGACCTTCCGCATCCCCTACTACGTGGGCCCTCTGGCCAGG
GGAAACAGCAGATTCGCCTGGATGACCAGAAAGAGCGAGGAAACCATCACCCCCTGGAACTTCGAGGAAG
TGGTGGACAAGGGCGCTTCCGCCCAGAGCTTCATCGAGCGGATGACCAACTTCGATAAGAACCTGCCCAA
CGAGAAGGTGCTGCCCAAGCACAGCCTGCTGTACGAGTACTTCACCGTGTATAACGAGCTGACCAAAGTG
AAATACGTGACCGAGGGAATGAGAAAGCCCGCCTTCCTGAGCGGCGAGCAGAAAAAGGCCATCGTGGACC
TGCTGTTCAAGACCAACCGGAAAGTGACCGTGAAGCAGCTGAAAGAGGACTACTTCAAGAAAATCGAGTG
CTTCGACTCCGTGGAAATCTCCGGCGTGGAAGATCGGTTCAACGCCTCCCTGGGCACATACCACGATCTG
CTGAAAATTATCAAGGACAAGGACTTCCTGGACAATGAGGAAAACGAGGACATTCTGGAAGATATCGTGC
TGACCCTGACACTGTTTGAGGACAGAGAGATGATCGAGGAACGGCTGAAAACCTATGCCCACCTGTTCGA
CGACAAAGTGATGAAGCAGCTGAAGCGGCGGAGATACACCGGCTGGGGCAGGCTGAGCCGGAAGCTGATC
AACGGCATCCGGGACAAGCAGTCCGGCAAGACAATCCTGGATTTCCTGAAGTCCGACGGCTTCGCCAACA
GAAACTTCATGCAGCTGATCCACGACGACAGCCTGACCTTTAAAGAGGACATCCAGAAAGCCCAGGTGTC
CGGCCAGGGCGATAGCCTGCACGAGCACATTGCCAATCTGGCCGGCAGCCCCGCCATTAAGAAGGGCATC
CTGCAGACAGTGAAGGTGGTGGACGAGCTCGTGAAAGTGATGGGCCGGCACAAGCCCGAGAACATCGTGA
TCGAAATGGCCAGAGAGAACCAGACCACCCAGAAGGGACAGAAGAACAGCCGCGAGAGAATGAAGCGGAT
CGAAGAGGGCATCAAAGAGCTGGGCAGCCAGATCCTGAAAGAACACCCCGTGGAAAACACCCAGCTGCAG
AACGAGAAGCTGTACCTGTACTACCTGCAGAATGGGCGGGATATGTACGTGGACCAGGAACTGGACATCA
ACCGGCTGTCCGACTACGATGTGGACCATATCGTGCCTCAGAGCTTTCTGAAGGACGACTCCATCGACAA
CAAGGTGCTGACCAGAAGCGACAAGAACCGGGGCAAGAGCGACAACGTGCCCTCCGAAGAGGTCGTGAAG
AAGATGAAGAACTACTGGCGGCAGCTGCTGAACGCCAAGCTGATTACCCAGAGAAAGTTCGACAATCTGA
CCAAGGCCGAGAGAGGCGGCCTGAGCGAACTGGATAAGGCCGGCTTCATCAAGAGACAGCTGGTGGAAAC
CCGGCAGATCACAAAGCACGTGGCACAGATCCTGGACTCCCGGATGAACACTAAGTACGACGAGAATGAC
AAGCTGATCCGGGAAGTGAAAGTGATCACCCTGAAGTCCAAGCTGGTGTCCGATTTCCGGAAGGATTTCC
AGTTTTACAAAGTGCGCGAGATCAACAACTACCACCACGCCCACGACGCCTACCTGAACGCCGTCGTGGG
AACCGCCCTGATCAAAAAGTACCCTAAGCTGGAAAGCGAGTTCGTGTACGGCGACTACAAGGTGTACGAC
GTGCGGAAGATGATCGCCAAGAGCGAGCAGGAAATCGGCAAGGCTACCGCCAAGTACTTCTTCTACAGCA
ACATCATGAACTTTTTCAAGACCGAGATTACCCTGGCCAACGGCGAGATCCGGAAGCGGCCTCTGATCGA
GACAAACGGCGAAACCGGGGAGATCGTGTGGGATAAGGGCCGGGATTTTGCCACCGTGCGGAAAGTGCTG
AGCATGCCCCAAGTGAATATCGTGAAAAAGACCGAGGTGCAGACAGGCGGCTTCAGCAAAGAGTCTATCC
TGCCCAAGAGGAACAGCGATAAGCTGATCGCCAGAAAGAAGGACTGGGACCCTAAGAAGTACGGCGGCTT
CGACAGCCCCACCGTGGCCTATTCTGTGCTGGTGGTGGCCAAAGTGGAAAAGGGCAAGTCCAAGAAACTG
AAGAGTGTGAAAGAGCTGCTGGGGATCACCATCATGGAAAGAAGCAGCTTCGAGAAGAATCCCATCGACT
TTCTGGAAGCCAAGGGCTACAAAGAAGTGAAAAAGGACCTGATCATCAAGCTGCCTAAGTACTCCCTGTT
CGAGCTGGAAAACGGCCGGAAGAGAATGCTGGCCTCTGCCGGCGAACTGCAGAAGGGAAACGAACTGGCC
CTGCCCTCCAAATATGTGAACTTCCTGTACCTGGCCAGCCACTATGAGAAGCTGAAGGGCTCCCCCGAGG
ATAATGAGCAGAAACAGCTGTTTGTGGAACAGCACAAGCACTACCTGGACGAGATCATCGAGCAGATCAG
CGAGTTCTCCAAGAGAGTGATCCTGGCCGACGCTAATCTGGACAAAGTGCTGTCCGCCTACAACAAGCAC
CGGGATAAGCCCATCAGAGAGCAGGCCGAGAATATCATCCACCTGTTTACCCTGACCAATCTGGGAGCCC
CTGCCGCCTTCAAGTACTTTGACACCACCATCGACCGGAAGAGGTACACCAGCACCAAAGAGGTGCTGGA
CGCCACCCTGATCCACCAGAGCATCACCGGCCTGTACGAGACACGGATCGACCTGTCTCAGCTGGGAGGC
GACAAGCGACCTGCCGCCACAAAGAAGGCTGGACAGGCTAAGAAGAAGAAAGATTACAAAGACGATGACG
ATAAGGGATCCGGCGCAACAAACTTCTCTCTGCTGAAACAAGCCGGAGATGTCGAAGAGAATCCTGGACC
GACCGAGTACAAGCCCACGGTGCGCCTCGCCACCCGCGACGACGTCCCCAGGGCCGTACGCACCCTCGCC
GCCGCGTTCGCCGACTACCCCGCCACGCGCCACACCGTCGATCCGGACCGCCACATCGAGCGGGTCACCG
AGCTGCAAGAACTCTTCCTCACGCGCGTCGGGCTCGACATCGGCAAGGTGTGGGTCGCGGACGACGGCGC
CGCGGTGGCGGTCTGGACCACGCCGGAGAGCGTCGAAGCGGGGGCGGTGTTCGCCGAGATCGGCCCGCGC
ATGGCCGAGTTGAGCGGTTCCCGGCTGGCCGCGCAGCAACAGATGGAAGGCCTCCTGGCGCCGCACCGGC
CCAAGGAGCCCGCGTGGTTCCTGGCCACCGTCGGAGTCTCGCCCGACCACCAGGGCAAGGGTCTGGGCAG
CGCCGTCGTGCTCCCCGGAGTGGAGGCGGCCGAGCGCGCCGGGGTGCCCGCCTTCCTGGAGACCTCCGCG
CCCCGCAACCTCCCCTTCTACGAGCGGCTCGGCTTCACCGTCACCGCCGACGTCGAGGTGCCCGAAGGAC
CGCGCACCTGGTGCATGACCCGCAAGCCCGGTGCCTGAACGCGTTAAGTCGACAATCAACCTCTGGATTA
CAAAATTTGTGAAAGATTGACTGGTATTCTTAACTATGTTGCTCCTTTTACGCTATGTGGATACGCTGCT
TTAATGCCTTTGTATCATGCTATTGCTTCCCGTATGGCTTTCATTTTCTCCTCCTTGTATAAATCCTGGT
TGCTGTCTCTTTATGAGGAGTTGTGGCCCGTTGTCAGGCAACGTGGCGTGGTGTGCACTGTGTTTGCTGA
CGCAACCCCCACTGGTTGGGGCATTGCCACCACCTGTCAGCTCCTTTCCGGGACTTTCGCTTTCCCCCTC
CCTATTGCCACGGCGGAACTCATCGCCGCCTGCCTTGCCCGCTGCTGGACAGGGGCTCGGCTGTTGGGCA
CTGACAATTCCGTGGTGTTGTCGGGGAAATCATCGTCCTTTCCTTGGCTGCTCGCCTGTGTTGCCACCTG
GATTCTGCGCGGGACGTCCTTCTGCTACGTCCCTTCGGCCCTCAATCCAGCGGACCTTCCTTCCCGCGGC
CTGCTGCCGGCTCTGCGGCCTCTTCCGCGTCTTCGCCTTCGCCCTCAGACGAGTCGGATCTCCCTTTGGG
CCGCCTCCCCGCGTCGACTTTAAGACCAATGACTTACAAGGCAGCTGTAGATCTTAGCCACTTTTTAAAA
GAAAAGGGGGGACTGGAAGGGCTAATTCACTCCCAACGAAGACAAGATCTGCTTTTTGCTTGTACTGGGT
CTCTCTGGTTAGACCAGATCTGAGCCTGGGAGCTCTCTGGCTAACTAGGGAACCCACTGCTTAAGCCTCA
ATAAAGCTTGCCTTGAGTGCTTCAAGTAGTGTGTGCCCGTCTGTTGTGTGACTCTGGTAACTAGAGATCC
CTCAGACCCTTTTAGTCAGTGTGGAAAATCTCTAGCAGGGCCCGTTTAAACCCGCTGATCAGCCTCGACT
GTGCCTTCTAGTTGCCAGCCATCTGTTGTTTGCCCCTCCCCCGTGCCTTCCTTGACCCTGGAAGGTGCCA
CTCCCACTGTCCTTTCCTAATAAAATGAGGAAATTGCATCGCATTGTCTGAGTAGGTGTCATTCTATTCT
GGGGGGTGGGGTGGGGCAGGACAGCAAGGGGGAGGATTGGGAAGACAATAGCAGGCATGCTGGGGATGCG
GTGGGCTCTATGGCTTCTGAGGCGGAAAGAACCAGCTGGGGCTCTAGGGGGTATCCCC
[124 nt withheld, positions 9299-9422]
C
[91 nt withheld, positions 9424-9514]
A
[49 nt withheld, positions 9516-9564]
CCTTTGACGTTGGAGTCCACGTTCTTT
[37 nt withheld, positions 9592-9628]
ACCCTATCTCGGTCTATTCTTTTGATTTATAAGGGATTTTGCCGATTTCGGCCTATTGGTTAAAAAATGA
GCTGATTTAACAAAAATTTAACGCGAATTAATTCTGTGGAATGTGTGTCAGTTAGGGTGTGGAAAGTCCC
CAGGCTCCCCAGCAGGCAGAAGTATGCAAAGCATGCATCTCAATTAGTCAGCAACCAGGTGTGGAAAGTC
CCCAGGCTCCCCAGCAGGCAGAAGTATGCAAAGCATGCATCTCAATTAGTCAGCAACCATAGTCCCGCCC
CTAACTCCGCCCATCCCGCCCCTAACTCCGCCCAGTTCCGCCCATTCTCCGCCCCATGGCTGACTAATTT
TTTTTATTTATGCAGAGGCCGAGGCCGCCTCTGCCTCTGAGCTATTCCAGAAGTAGTGAGGAGGCTTTTT
TGGAGGCCTAGGCTTTTGCAAAAAGCTCCCGGGAGCTTGTATATCCATTTTCGGATCTGATCAGCACGTG
TTGACAATTAATCATCGGCATAGTATATCGGCATAGTATAATACGACAAGGTGAGGAACTAAACCATGGC
CAAGTTGACCAGTGCCGTTCCGGTGCTCACCGCGCGCGACGTCGCCGGAGCGGTCGAGTTCTGGACCGAC
CGGCTCGGGTTCTCCCGGGACTTCGTGGAGGACGACTTCGCCGGTGTGGTCCGGGACGACGTGACCCTGT
TCATCAGCGCGGTCCAGGACCAGGTGGTGCCGGACAACACCCTGGCCTGGGTGTGGGTGCGCGGCCTGGA
CGAGCTGTACGCCGAGTGGTCGGAGGTCGTGTCCACGAACTTCCGGGACGCCTCCGGGCCGGCCATGACC
GAGATCGGCGAGCAGCCGTGGGGGCGGGAGTTCGCCCTGCGCGACCCGGCCGGCAACTGCGTGCACTTCG
TGGCCGAGGAGCAGGACTGACACGTGCTACGAGATTTCGATTCCACCGCCGCCTTCTATGAAAGGTTGGG
CTTCGGAATCGTTTTCCGGGACGCCGGCTGGATGATCCTCCAGCGCGGGGATCTCATGCTGGAGTTCTTC
GCCCACCCCAACTTGTTTATTGCAGCTTATAATGGTTACAAATAAAGCAATAGCATCACAAATTTCACAA
ATAAAGCATTTTTTTCACTGCATTCTAGTTGTGGTTTGTCCAAACTCATCAATGTATCTTATCATGTCTG
TATACCGTCGACCTCTAGCTAGAGCTTGGCGTAATCATGGTCATAGCTGTTTCCTGTGTGAAATTGTTAT
CCGCTCACAATTCCACACAACATACGAGCCGGAAGCATAAAGTGTAAAGCCTGGGGTGCCTAATGAGTGA
GCTAACTCACATTAATTGCGTTGCGCTCACTGCCCGCTTTCCAGTCGGGAAACCTGTCGTGCCAGCTGCA
TTAATGAATCGGCCAACGCGCGGGGAGAGGCGGTTTGCGTATTGGGCGCTCTTCCGCTTCCTCGCTCACT
GACTCGCTGCGCTCGGTCGTTCGGCTGCGGCGAGCGGTATCAGCTCACTCAAAGGCGGTAATACGGTTAT
CCACAGAATCAGGGGATAACGCAGGAAAGAACATGTGAGCAAAAGGCCAGCAAAAGGCCAGGAACCGTAA
AAAGGCCGCGTTGCTGGCGTTTTTCCATAGGCTCCGCCCCCCTGACGAGCATCACAAAAATCGACGCTCA
AGTCAGAGGTGGCGAAACCCGACAGGACTATAAAGATACCAGGCGTTTCCCCCTGGAAGCTCCCTCGTGC
GCTCTCCTGTTCCGACCCTGCCGCTTACCGGATACCTGTCCGCCTTTCTCCCTTCGGGAAGCGTGGCGCT
TTCTCATAGCTCACGCTGTAGGTATCTCAGTTCGGTGTAGGTCGTTCGCTCCAAGCTGGGCTGTGTGCAC
GAACCCCCCGTTCAGCCCGACCGCTGCGCCTTATCCGGTAACTATCGTCTTGAGTCCAACCCGGTAAGAC
ACGACTTATCGCCACTGGCAGCAGCCACTGGTAACAGGATTAGCAGAGCGAGGTATGTAGGCGGTGCTAC
AGAGTTCTTGAAGTGGTGGCCTAACTACGGCTACACTAGAAGAACAGTATTTGGTATCTGCGCTCTGCTG
AAGCCAGTTACCTTCGGAAAAAGAGTTGGTAGCTCTTGATCCGGCAAACAAACCACCGCTGGTAGCGGTG
GTTTTTTTGTTTGCAAGCAGCAGATTACGCGCAGAAAAAAAGGATCTCAAGAAGATCCTTTGATCTTTTC
TACGGGGTCTGACGCTCAGTGGAACGAAAACTCACGTTAAGGGATTTTGGTCATGAGATTATCAAAAAGG
ATCTTCACCTAGATCCTTTTAAATTAAAAATGAAGTTTTAAATCAATCTAAAGTATATATGAGTAAACTT
GGTCTGACAGTTACCAATGCTTAATCAGTGAGGCACCTATCTCAGCGATCTGTCTATTTCGTTCATCCAT
AGTTGCCTGACTCCCCGTCGTGTAGATAACTACGATACGGGAGGGCTTACCATCTGGCCCCAGTGCTGCA
ATGATACCGCGAGACCCACGCTCACCGGCTCCAGATTTATCAGCAATAAACCAGCCAGCCGGAAGGGCCG
AGCGCAGAAGTGGTCCTGCAACTTTATCCGCCTCCATCCAGTCTATTAATTGTTGCCGGGAAGCTAGAGT
AAGTAGTTCGCCAGTTAATAGTTTGCGCAACGTTGTTGCCATTGCTACAGGCATCGTGGTGTCACGCTCG
TCGTTTGGTATGGCTTCATTCAGCTCCGGTTCCCAACGATCAAGGCGAGTTACATGATCCCCCATGTTGT
GCAAAAAAGCGGTTAGCTCCTTCGGTCCTCCGATCGTTGTCAGAAGTAAGTTGGCCGCAGTGTTATCACT
CATGGTTATGGCAGCACTGCATAATTCTCTTACTGTCATGCCATCCGTAAGATGCTTTTCTGTGACTGGT
GAGTACTCAACCAAGTCATTCTGAGAATAGTGTATGCGGCGACCGAGTTGCTCTTGCCCGGCGTCAATAC
GGGATAATACCGCGCCACATAGCAGAACTTTAAAAGTGCTCATCATTGGAAAACGTTCTTCGGGGCGAAA
ACTCTCAAGGATCTTACCGCTGTTGAGATCCAGTTCGATGTAACCCACTCGTGCACCCAACTGATCTTCA
GCATCTTTTACTTTCACCAGCGTTTCTGGGTGAGCAAAAACAGGAAGGCAAAATGCCGCAAAAAAGGGAA
TAAGGGCGACACGGAAATGTTGAATACTCATACTCTTCCTTTTTCAATATTATTGAAGCATTTATCAGGG
TTATTGTCTCATGAGCGGATACATATTTGAATGTATTTAGAAAAATAAACAAATAGGGGTTCCGCGCACA
TTTCCCCGAAAAGTGCCACCTGAC
Features (pLannotate 1.2.2; 33 found; start..end, strand, type, name):
     31..83      -  misc_feature   bom (fragment): basis of mobility region from pBR322
    238..617     +  enhancer       CMV enhancer: human cytomegalovirus immediate early enhancer
    618..817     +  promoter       CMV promoter: human cytomegalovirus (CMV) immediate early promoter
    835..1015    +  LTR            5' LTR (truncated): truncated 5' long terminal repeat (LTR) from HIV-1
   1062..1187    +  misc_feature   HIV-1 Ψ: packaging signal of human immunodeficiency virus type 1
   1171..1534    +  CDS            HIV-1 gag (fragment): gag protein from human immunodeficiency virus 1; gag
   1680..1913    +  misc_feature   RRE: The Rev response element (RRE) of HIV-1 allows for Rev-dependent mRNA export from the nucleus to the cytoplasm.
   2290..2390    +  CDS            Rev (fragment): human immunodeficiency virus 1 (HIV-1) Rev protein; rev; enhances nuclear export of unspliced and incompletely spliced viral mRNAs
   2440..2557    +  misc_feature   cPPT/CTS: central polypurine tract and central termination sequence of HIV-1
   2608..2848    +  promoter       U6 promoter: RNA polymerase III promoter for human U6 snRNA
   2877..2952    +  misc_RNA       gRNA scaffold: guide RNA scaffold for the Streptococcus pyogenes CRISPR/Cas9 system
   2970..2988    +  CDS            small t antigen (fragment): SV40 (simian virus 40) small t antigen
   3014..3225    +  promoter       EF-1α core promoter: core promoter for human elongation factor EF-1α
   3250..7353    +  CDS            Cas9: Cas9 (Csn1) endonuclease from the Streptococcus pyogenes Type II CRISPR/Cas system generates RNA-guided double strand breaks in DNA
   7491..8088    +  CDS            PuroR (fragment): puromycin N-acetyltransferase; pac from Streptomyces; confers resistance to puromycin
   8104..8692    +  misc_feature   WPRE: woodchuck hepatitis virus posttranscriptional regulatory element
   8743..8762    +  misc_feature   cPPT/CTS (fragment): central polypurine tract and central termination sequence of HIV-1
   8764..8997    +  LTR            3' LTR (ΔU3): self-inactivating 3' long terminal repeat (LTR) from HIV-1
   9029..9253    +  polyA_signal   bGH poly(A) signal: bovine growth hormone polyadenylation signal
   9257..9278    +  promoter       SV40 promoter (fragment): SV40 enhancer and early promoter
   9299..9727    +  rep_origin     f1 ori (sequence partly withheld): f1 bacteriophage origin of replication; arrow indicates direction of (+) strand synthesis
   9741..10070   +  promoter       SV40 promoter: SV40 enhancer and early promoter
  10118..10165   +  promoter       EM7 promoter: synthetic bacterial promoter&nbsp
  10184..10558   +  CDS            BleoR: antibiotic-binding protein; Sh ble from Streptoalloteichus hindustanus; confers resistance to bleomycin, phleomycin, and Zeocin™
  10568..10693   +  CDS            ble (fragment): BLE_KLEPN - Experimental evidence at protein level: Swiss-Prot protein existence level 1. Binding protein with a strong affinity to the bleomycin family of antibiotics. Binds to CL990; an antimitotic-antibiotic compound. From Klebsiella pneumoniae.
  10688..10809   +  polyA_signal   SV40 poly(A) signal: SV40 polyadenylation signal
  10880..10902   -  protein_bind   lac operator (fragment): The lac repressor binds to the lac operator to inhibit transcription in E. coli. This inhibition can be relieved by adding lactose or isopropyl-β-D-thiogalactopyranoside (IPTG). lac repressor encoded by lacI
  10906..10936   -  promoter       lac promoter: promoter for the E. coli lac operon
  10951..10972   -  protein_bind   CAP binding site: CAP binding activates transcription in the presence of cAMP. E. coli catabolite activator protein
  10985..11077   -  CDS            lacI (fragment): lac repressor; lacI; The lac repressor binds to the lac operator to inhibit transcription in E. coli. This inhibition can be relieved by adding lactose or isopropyl-β-D-thiogalactopyranoside (IPTG).
  11260..11848   -  rep_origin     ori: high-copy-number ColE1/pMB1/pBR322/pUC origin of replication
  12019..12879   -  CDS            AmpR: β-lactamase; bla; confers resistance to ampicillin, carbenicillin, and related antibiotics
  12880..12984   -  promoter       AmpR promoter: bla
