[The description below was written by a language model from this plasmid's Addgene catalogue record and pLannotate feature annotations shown in this document.]
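Description:
lentiCRISPRv2_sgCtrl#2 is a third-generation-style, self-inactivating HIV-1 lentiviral transfer plasmid built on the lentiCRISPR v2 backbone, delivering both Streptococcus pyogenes Cas9 and a single guide RNA to mammalian cells from one vector. It is propagated in E. coli through a high-copy ColE1/pUC-type origin with ampicillin resistance (AmpR). The backbone also carries an f1 origin and an SV40/EM7-driven bleomycin/Zeocin resistance cassette that lies outside the LTRs and so is not packaged into virus.

The viral genome is transcribed in packaging cells from a CMV enhancer/promoter fused to a truncated 5' LTR. It contains the Ψ packaging signal with a partial gag fragment, the Rev response element for nuclear export of unspliced RNA, the cPPT/CTS, and a ΔU3 3' LTR that inactivates LTR promoter activity after integration, followed by a bGH polyadenylation signal.

Two expression units sit between the LTRs. A human U6 Pol III promoter drives a 20-nt control guide, cloned through BsmBI sites that were destroyed in the process, fused to the S. pyogenes gRNA scaffold. An EF-1α core promoter drives Cas9, followed downstream by a puromycin N-acetyltransferase coding sequence for selection of transduced cells. The annotation does not show what links Cas9 to the puromycin marker. A WPRE enhances transcript expression.

According to the record, the guide targets a safe harbor site in the human genome. The construct therefore serves as a cutting control: it induces Cas9 double-strand breaks without disrupting a gene of interest, for comparison with gene-targeting lentiCRISPR v2 vectors in knockout experiments.
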