Addgene plasmid #174149: lentiCRISPRv2_sgCtrl#2
Purpose: Lentiviral vector expressing Cas9 and a control sgRNA that targets a safe harbor site
Depositing lab: Julien Sage. Depositing organization: Stanford University. Publication: The AMBRA1 E3 ligase adaptor regulates the stability of cyclin D. Chaikovsky AC, Li C, Jeng EE, Loebell S, Lee MC, Murray CW, Cheng R, Demeter J, Swaney DL, Chen SH, Newton BW, Johnson JR, Drainas AP, Shue YT, Seoane JA, Srinivasan P, He A, Yoshida A, Hipkins SQ, McCrea E, Poltorack CD, Krogan NJ, Diehl JA, Kong C, Jackson PK, Curtis C, Petrov DA, Bassik MC, Winslow MM, Sage J. Nature. 2021 Apr;592(7856):794-798. doi: 10.1038/s41586-021-03474-7. Epub 2021 Apr 14. PubMed 33854239.
Backbone
  Vector backbone: lentiCRISPR v2
  Vector type: Mammalian Expression, Lentiviral, CRISPR
  Selectable markers: Puromycin
Growth in bacteria
  Bacterial resistance: Ampicillin, 100 μg/mL
  Growth temperature: 37°C
  Growth strain: NEB Stable
  Copy number: High Copy
Gene/Insert
  Gene/Insert name: Control sgRNA
  gRNA/shRNA sequence: GATCCTTATTGCTCCATTCT
  Species: H. sapiens (human)
  Insert size (bp): 20
  Promoter: hU6
  Cloning method: Restriction Enzyme; 5′ cloning site BsmbI (destroyed during cloning); 3′ cloning site BsmbI (destroyed during cloning)
Terms and licenses: Academic/Nonprofit Terms; Industry Terms: Not Available to Industry
How to cite: lentiCRISPRv2_sgCtrl#2 was a gift from Julien Sage (Addgene plasmid # 174149 ; http://n2t.net/addgene:174149 ; RRID:Addgene_174149)
